Addgene plasmid #42087: psiCHECK-302s-1
Depositing lab: Kumiko Ui-Tei. Depositing organization: The University of Tokyo. Publication: E-cadherin is transcriptionally activated via suppression of ZEB1 transcriptional repressor by small RNA-mediated gene silencing. Mazda M, Nishi K, Naito Y, Ui-Tei K. PLoS One. 2011;6(12):e28688. doi: 10.1371/journal.pone.0028688. Epub 2011 Dec 21. PubMed 22205962.
Backbone
  Vector backbone: psiCHECK-1
  Backbone manufacturer: Promega
  Backbone size w/o insert (bp): 3544
  Total vector size (bp): 3567
  Vector type: Mammalian Expression, Luciferase
Growth in bacteria
  Bacterial resistance: Ampicillin, 100 μg/mL
  Growth temperature: 37°C
  Growth strain: DH5alpha
  Copy number: High Copy
Gene/Insert
  Gene/Insert name: ZEB1
  Species: H. sapiens (human)
  Insert size (bp): 23
  Mutation: contains the 4146-4168 nt segment of ZEB1 mRNA (NM_030751.4)
  GenBank ID: NM_030751.4
  Entrez Gene: ZEB1 (a.k.a. AREB6, BZP, DELTAEF1, FECD6, NIL2A, PPCD3, TCF8, ZFHEP, ZFHX1A)
  Cloning method: Restriction Enzyme; 5′ cloning site EcoRI (destroyed during cloning); 3′ cloning site NotI (destroyed during cloning)
  Sequencing primers: 5′ CGCAACTACAACGCCTACCT
Terms and licenses: Academic/Nonprofit Terms; Industry Terms: Not Available to Industry
How to cite: psiCHECK-302s-1 was a gift from Kumiko Ui-Tei (Addgene plasmid # 42087 ; http://n2t.net/addgene:42087 ; RRID:Addgene_42087)
