[The description below was written by a language model from this plasmid's Addgene catalogue record and pLannotate feature annotations shown in this document.]
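Description:
psiCHECK-302s-1 is a mammalian-expression Renilla luciferase reporter built on the Promega psiCHECK-1 backbone, with a total size of 3,567 bp. It is propagated in E. coli as a high-copy plasmid through a ColE1/pUC-type origin of replication and selected with ampicillin via the β-lactamase (AmpR) gene driven by its own bla promoter. No mammalian selection marker is annotated, consistent with use in transient transfection.

The reporter unit consists of the SV40 enhancer/early promoter, a chimeric β-globin/immunoglobulin heavy chain intron that improves transcript processing and expression, a T7 promoter that permits in vitro transcription, the human codon-optimized Renilla luciferase coding sequence (hRluc), and a synthetic polyadenylation signal. The insert is a 23-nucleotide segment of human ZEB1 mRNA (positions 4146–4168 of the reference transcript), cloned between EcoRI and NotI sites that were both destroyed in the process. The feature table does not annotate this short insert, but the gap between the end of hRluc and the poly(A) signal matches the usual psiCHECK design, in which a target sequence sits in the luciferase 3′ untranslated region.

In that arrangement the ZEB1 fragment becomes part of the luciferase transcript, so a small RNA that recognizes the site reduces Renilla luciferase activity, giving a quantitative readout of silencing. The associated publication concerns small RNA-mediated suppression of the ZEB1 transcriptional repressor and the resulting activation of E-cadherin. The name suggests a miR-302-family target site, although the record does not say this explicitly. psiCHECK-1 carries only Renilla luciferase, so any normalizing reporter would have to come from a separate plasmid.
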