Features (pLannotate 1.2.2; 8 found; start..end, strand, type, name):
     62..419     +  promoter       SV40 promoter: SV40 enhancer and early promoter
    489..621     +  intron         chimeric intron: chimera between introns from human β-globin and immunoglobulin heavy chain genes
    666..684     +  promoter       T7 promoter: promoter for bacteriophage T7 RNA polymerase
    694..1629    +  CDS            hRluc: Renilla luciferase human codon-optimized
   1695..1743    +  polyA_signal   poly(A) signal: synthetic polyadenylation signal
   1776..1880    +  promoter       AmpR promoter: bla
   1881..2741    +  CDS            AmpR: β-lactamase; bla; confers resistance to ampicillin, carbenicillin, and related antibiotics
   2912..3500    +  rep_origin     ori: high-copy-number ColE1/pMB1/pBR322/pUC origin of replication
>Addgene plasmid #42087 | psiCHECK-302s-1 | depositor full sequence | sequence record 56829 | psiCHECK-302s-1 sequence 3567 bps
AGATCTGCGCAGCACCATGGCCTGAAATAACCTCTGAAAGAGGAACTTGGTTAGGTACCTTCTGAGGCGG
AAAGAACCAGCTGTGGAATGTGTGTCAGTTAGGGTGTGGAAAGTCCCCAGGCTCCCCAGCAGGCAGAAGT
ATGCAAAGCATGCATCTCAATTAGTCAGCAACCAGGTGTGGAAAGTCCCCAGGCTCCCCAGCAGGCAGAA
GTATGCAAAGCATGCATCTCAATTAGTCAGCAACCATAGTCCCGCCCCTAACTCCGCCCATCCCGCCCCT
AACTCCGCCCAGTTCCGCCCATTCTCCGCCCCATGGCTGACTAATTTTTTTTATTTATGCAGAGGCCGAG
GCCGCCTCGGCCTCTGAGCTATTCCAGAAGTAGTGAGGAGGCTTTTTTGGAGGCCTAGGCTTTTGCAAAA
AGCTTGATTCTTCTGACACAACAGTCTCGAACTTAAGCTGCAGAAGTTGGTCGTGAGGCACTGGGCAGGT
AAGTATCAAGGTTACAAGACAGGTTTAAGGAGACCAATAGAAACTGGGCTTGTCGAGACAGAGAAGACTC
TTGCGTTTCTGATAGGCACCTATTGGTCTTACTGACATCCACTTTGCCTTTCTCTCCACAGGTGTCCACT
CCCAGTTCAATTACAGCTCTTAAGGCTAGAGTACTTAATACGACTCACTATAGGCTAGCCACCATGGCTT
CCAAGGTGTACGACCCCGAGCAACGCAAACGCATGATCACTGGGCCTCAGTGGTGGGCTCGCTGCAAGCA
AATGAACGTGCTGGACTCCTTCATCAACTACTATGATTCCGAGAAGCACGCCGAGAACGCCGTGATTTTT
CTGCATGGTAACGCTGCCTCCAGCTACCTGTGGAGGCACGTCGTGCCTCACATCGAGCCCGTGGCTAGAT
GCATCATCCCTGATCTGATCGGAATGGGTAAGTCCGGCAAGAGCGGGAATGGCTCATATCGCCTCCTGGA
TCACTACAAGTACCTCACCGCTTGGTTCGAGCTGCTGAACCTTCCAAAGAAAATCATCTTTGTGGGCCAC
GACTGGGGGGCTTGTCTGGCCTTTCACTACTCCTACGAGCACCAAGACAAGATCAAGGCCATCGTCCATG
CTGAGAGTGTCGTGGACGTGATCGAGTCCTGGGACGAGTGGCCTGACATCGAGGAGGATATCGCCCTGAT
CAAGAGCGAAGAGGGCGAGAAAATGGTGCTTGAGAATAACTTCTTCGTCGAGACCATGCTCCCAAGCAAG
ATCATGCGGAAACTGGAGCCTGAGGAGTTCGCTGCCTACCTGGAGCCATTCAAGGAGAAGGGCGAGGTTA
GACGGCCTACCCTCTCCTGGCCTCGCGAGATCCCTCTCGTTAAGGGAGGCAAGCCCGACGTCGTCCAGAT
TGTCCGCAACTACAACGCCTACCTTCGGGCCAGCGACGATCTGCCTAAGATGTTCATCGAGTCCGACCCT
GGGTTCTTTTCCAACGCTATTGTCGAGGGAGCTAAGAAGTTCCCTAACACCGAGTTCGTGAAGGTGAAGG
GCCTCCACTTCAGCCAGGAGGACGCTCCAGATGAAATGGGTAAGTACATCAAGAGCTTCGTGGAGCGCGT
GCTGAAGAACGAGCAGTAATTCTAGGCGATCGCTCGAGCCCGGGAATTAAAAGATTGCCATTGAGTTCTG
AGGCCGCTGGCCGCAATAAAATATCTTTATTTTCATTACATCTGTGTGTTGGTTTTTTGTGTGAGGATCC
AGGTGGCACTTTTCGGGGAAATGTGCGCGGAACCCCTATTTGTTTATTTTTCTAAATACATTCAAATATG
TATCCGCTCATGAGACAATAACCCTGATAAATGCTTCAATAATATTGAAAAAGGAAGAGTATGAGTATTC
AACATTTCCGTGTCGCCCTTATTCCCTTTTTTGCGGCATTTTGCCTTCCTGTTTTTGCTCACCCAGAAAC
GCTGGTGAAAGTAAAAGATGCTGAAGATCAGTTGGGTGCACGAGTGGGTTACATCGAACTGGATCTCAAC
AGCGGTAAGATCCTTGAGAGTTTTCGCCCCGAAGAACGTTTTCCAATGATGAGCACTTTTAAAGTTCTGC
TATGTGGCGCGGTATTATCCCGTATTGACGCCGGGCAAGAGCAACTCGGTCGCCGCATACACTATTCTCA
GAATGACTTGGTTGAGTACTCACCAGTCACAGAAAAGCATCTTACGGATGGCATGACAGTAAGAGAATTA
TGCAGTGCTGCCATAACCATGAGTGATAACACTGCGGCCAACTTACTTCTGACAACGATCGGAGGACCGA
AGGAGCTAACCGCTTTTTTGCACAACATGGGGGATCATGTAACTCGCCTTGATCGTTGGGAACCGGAGCT
GAATGAAGCCATACCAAACGACGAGCGTGACACCACGATGCCTGTAGCAATGGCAACAACGTTGCGCAAA
CTATTAACTGGCGAACTACTTACTCTAGCTTCCCGGCAACAATTAATAGACTGGATGGAGGCGGATAAAG
TTGCAGGACCACTTCTGCGCTCGGCCCTTCCGGCTGGCTGGTTTATTGCTGATAAATCTGGAGCCGGTGA
GCGTGGGTCTCGCGGTATCATTGCAGCACTGGGGCCAGATGGTAAGCCCTCCCGTATCGTAGTTATCTAC
ACGACGGGGAGTCAGGCAACTATGGATGAACGAAATAGACAGATCGCTGAGATAGGTGCCTCACTGATTA
AGCATTGGTAACTGTCAGACCAAGTTTACTCATATATACTTTAGATTGATTTAAAACTTCATTTTTAATT
TAAAAGGATCTAGGTGAAGATCCTTTTTGATAATCTCATGACCAAAATCCCTTAACGTGAGTTTTCGTTC
CACTGAGCGTCAGACCCCGTAGAAAAGATCAAAGGATCTTCTTGAGATCCTTTTTTTCTGCGCGTAATCT
GCTGCTTGCAAACAAAAAAACCACCGCTACCAGCGGTGGTTTGTTTGCCGGATCAAGAGCTACCAACTCT
TTTTCCGAAGGTAACTGGCTTCAGCAGAGCGCAGATACCAAATACTGTTCTTCTAGTGTAGCCGTAGTTA
GGCCACCACTTCAAGAACTCTGTAGCACCGCCTACATACCTCGCTCTGCTAATCCTGTTACCAGTGGCTG
CTGCCAGTGGCGATAAGTCGTGTCTTACCGGGTTGGACTCAAGACGATAGTTACCGGATAAGGCGCAGCG
GTCGGGCTGAACGGGGGGTTCGTGCACACAGCCCAGCTTGGAGCGAACGACCTACACCGAACTGAGATAC
CTACAGCGTGAGCTATGAGAAAGCGCCACGCTTCCCGAAGGGAGAAAGGCGGACAGGTATCCGGTAAGCG
GCAGGGTCGGAACAGGAGAGCGCACGAGGGAGCTTCCAGGGGGAAACGCCTGGTATCTTTATAGTCCTGT
CGGGTTTCGCCACCTCTGACTTGAGCGTCGATTTTTGTGATGCTCGTCAGGGGGGCGGAGCCTATGGAAA
AACGCCAGCAACGCGGCCTTTTTACGGTTCCTGGCCTTTTGCTGGCCTTTTGCTCACATGGCTCGAC
