>Addgene plasmid #42087 | psiCHECK-302s-1 | addgene partial sequence | sequence record 61683 | psiCHECK2-F 5'-GTCCGCAACTACAACGCCTACCTT-3'
ATCTGCCTAAGATGTTCATCGAGTCCGACCCTGGGTTCTTTTCCAACGCTATTGTCGAGGGAGCTAAGAA
GTTCCCTAACACCGAGTTCGTGAAGGTGAAGGGCCTCCACTTCAGCCAGGAGGACGCTCCAGATGAAATG
GGTAAGTACATCAAGAGCTTCGTGGAGCGCGTGCTGAAGAACGAGCAGTAATTCTAGGCGATCGCTCGAG
CCCGGGAATTAAAAGATTGCCATTGAGTTCTGAGGCCGCTGGCCGCAATAAAATATCTTTATTTTCATTA
CATCTGTGTGTTGGTTTTTTGTGTGAGGATCCAGGTGGCACTTTTCGGGGAAATGTGCGCGGAACCCCTA
TTTGTTTATTTTTCTAAATACATTCAAATATGTATCCGCTCATGAGACAATAACCCTGATAAATGCTTCA
ATAATATTGAAAAAGGAAGAGTATGAGTATTCAACATTTCCGTGTCGCCCTTATTCCCTTTTTTGCGGCA
TTTTGCCTTCCTGTTTTTGCTCACCCAGAAACGCTGGTGAAAGTAAAAGATGCTGAAGATCAGTTGGGTG
CACGAGTGGGTTACATCGAACTGGATCTCAACAGCGGTAAGATCCTTGAGAGTTTTCGCCCCGAAGAACG
TTTTCCAATGATGAGCACTTTTAAAGTTCTGCTATGTGGCGCGGTATTATCCCGTATTGACGCCGGGCAA
GAGCAACTCGGTCGCCGCATACACTATTCTCAGAATGACTTGGTTGAGTACTCACCAGTCACAGAAAAGC
ATCTTACGGATGGCATGACAGTAAGAGAATTATGCAGTGCTGCCATAACCATGAGTGATAACACTGCGGC
CAACTTACTTCTGACAACGATCGGAGGACCGAAGGAGCTAACCGCTTTTTTGCACAACATGGGGGATCA
